Addgene plasmid #152897: pGBW-m4134471
Purpose: Mammalian expression plasmid for SARS-CoV-2 nsp8
Depositing lab: Ginkgo Bioworks & Benjie Chen. Depositing organization: Ginkgo Bioworks.
Backbone
  Vector backbone: pTwist_CMV_Hygro_6
  Backbone size w/o insert (bp): 6525
  Vector type: Mammalian Expression
  Selectable markers: Hygromycin
Growth in bacteria
  Bacterial resistance: Ampicillin, 100 μg/mL
  Growth temperature: 37°C
  Growth strain: DH5alpha
  Copy number: High Copy
Gene/Insert
  Gene/Insert name: SARS-CoV-2 nsp8
  Species: Severe acute respiratory syndrome coronavirus 2
  Insert size (bp): 593
  Mutation: wt
  Entrez Gene: ORF1ab (a.k.a. GU280_gp01)
  Promoter: CMV
  Tag / fusion protein: Cleavable TEV;TRX (C terminal on backbone)
  Cloning method: Unknown
Resource information
  A portion of this plasmid was derived from a plasmid made by: GinkgoBioworks
Depositor comments: NCBI reference sequence: YP_009725304.1
How to cite: pGBW-m4134471 was a gift from Ginkgo Bioworks & Benjie Chen (Addgene plasmid # 152897 ; http://n2t.net/addgene:152897 ; RRID:Addgene_152897)
