[The description below was written by a language model from this plasmid's Addgene catalogue record and pLannotate feature annotations shown in this document.]
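Description:
pGBW-m4134471 is a mammalian expression plasmid for wild-type SARS-CoV-2 nsp8, a non-structural protein released from the ORF1ab replicase polyprotein. It is built on the pTwist_CMV_Hygro_6 backbone. It is propagated in E. coli through a high-copy ColE1/pUC-type origin and selected with ampicillin through a full-length β-lactamase gene. For selection in mammalian cells it carries a hygromycin B phosphotransferase cassette driven by the human ubiquitin C promoter and ended by a synthetic polyadenylation signal.

The roughly 0.6 kb nsp8 coding sequence spans the numbering origin of the 7,541 nt sequence and lies downstream of the CMV immediate-early enhancer and promoter elements. The annotation tool matches this region to the SARS-CoV-2 replicase polyprotein 1a. The functional note attached to that hit describes nsp10, but this is generic polyprotein annotation rather than a statement about the insert, which the catalogue gives as nsp8. Directly after the insert come E. coli thioredoxin (trxA) and a 6xHis tag. This fits the catalogue description of a backbone-encoded C-terminal TRX fusion that can be cleaved with TEV protease, although the TEV site itself is not annotated as a feature. The His tag provides an affinity handle, and thioredoxin is commonly used as a solubility-enhancing partner. An SV40 poly(A) signal is annotated downstream of the fusion, though on the opposite strand.

Bacterial T7 and rrnG terminators and short β-globin insulator elements flank the expression unit, which should help isolate it from neighbouring transcription. The construct suits transient or hygromycin-selected stable expression of tagged nsp8 in mammalian cells, for example for purification or interaction studies. The record states no specific application beyond expression.
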