Features (pLannotate 1.2.2; 21 found; start..end, strand, type, name):
    623..949     +  CDS            trxA: THIO_ECO57 - Experimental evidence at protein level: Swiss-Prot protein existence level 1. Participates in various redox reactions through the reversible oxidation of its active center dithiol to a disulfide and catalyzes dithiol-disulfide exchange reactions. From Escherichia coli O157:H7.
    971..988     +  CDS            6xHis: 6xHis affinity tag
   1081..1202    -  polyA_signal   SV40 poly(A) signal: SV40 polyadenylation signal
   1225..1294    -  CDS            large T antigen (fragment): large T antigen from SV40 (simian virus 40)
   1317..1363    +  terminator     T7 terminator: transcription terminator for bacteriophage T7 RNA polymerase
   1393..1529    +  terminator     rrnG terminator: transcription terminator from the E. coli ribosomal RNA rrnG operon (Albrechtsen et al., 1991)
   1574..1645    +  misc_feature   3' β-globin insulator: insulator downstream of the human β-globin locus (Farrell et al., 2002)
   1871..2459    -  rep_origin     ori: high-copy-number ColE1/pMB1/pBR322/pUC origin of replication
   2631..2695    -  CDS            bla(M) (fragment): β-lactamase lacking the signal sequence; bla(M); allows cytosolic expression of β-lactamase
   2959..4168    +  promoter       UbC promoter: human ubiquitin C promoter
   4178..5199    +  CDS            HygR (fragment): hygromycin B phosphotransferase confers resistance to hygromycin
   5227..5275    +  polyA_signal   poly(A) signal: synthetic polyadenylation signal
   5541..6401    +  CDS            AmpR: β-lactamase; bla; confers resistance to ampicillin, carbenicillin, and related antibiotics
   6414..6550    +  terminator     rrnG terminator: transcription terminator from the E. coli ribosomal RNA rrnG operon (Albrechtsen et al., 1991)
   6695..6766    +  misc_feature   5' β-globin insulator: insulator upstream of the human β-globin locus (Farrell et al., 2002)
   6771..6817    -  terminator     T7 terminator: transcription terminator for bacteriophage T7 RNA polymerase
   6835..6883    -  polyA_signal   poly(A) signal: synthetic polyadenylation signal
   6964..7267    +  enhancer       CMV enhancer: human cytomegalovirus immediate early enhancer
   7340..7357    -  promoter       CMV promoter (fragment): human cytomegalovirus (CMV) immediate early promoter
   7420..7471    +  promoter       CMVd2 promoter: truncated human cytomegalovirus (CMV) immediate early promoter that yields moderately reduced expression relative to the full-length promoter
   7537..607     +  CDS            R1A_SARS2 (fragment) (across the origin): Experimental evidence at protein level: Swiss-Prot protein existence level 1. [Non-structural protein 10]: Plays a pivotal role in viral transcription by stimulating both nsp14 3'-5' exoribonuclease and nsp16 2'-O-methyltransferase activities. Therefore plays an essential role in viral mRNAs cap methylation. From Severe acute respiratory syndrome coronavirus 2 (2019-nCoV) (SARS-CoV-2).
>Addgene plasmid #152897 | pGBW-m4134471 | depositor full sequence | sequence record 295909 | Full Sequence
CACCATGGCAATTGCCTCAGAATTTAGTTCCCTCCCCTCGTACGCTGCGTTCGCTACCGCCCAAGAGGCA
TATGAGCAGGCCGTAGCCAACGGGGACAGCGAAGTGGTTCTTAAGAAACTGAAGAAATCTTTGAATGTGG
CAAAGAGCGAGTTTGATCGGGACGCGGCAATGCAGAGGAAGCTGGAAAAAATGGCTGATCAGGCTATGAC
ACAGATGTACAAACAAGCCCGATCCGAGGACAAGAGAGCTAAAGTCACTTCTGCCATGCAAACGATGCTA
TTCACCATGTTACGTAAGCTGGATAACGACGCACTCAATAACATAATCAATAACGCCCGCGATGGTTGTG
TGCCATTGAATATCATTCCTCTTACTACAGCGGCCAAGCTGATGGTCGTTATCCCGGACTATAACACATA
CAAAAATACCTGCGACGGCACCACTTTCACGTATGCTAGCGCCCTGTGGGAAATACAGCAGGTAGTGGAT
GCCGATTCAAAGATTGTGCAGCTTAGTGAGATCTCCATGGACAACAGTCCCAACTTGGCTTGGCCTTTAA
TCGTCACAGCTCTCAGAGCCAATAGCGCAGTTAAACTGCAAGAAAACCTTTACTTTCAGTCGATGAGTGA
CAAAATCATTCATCTAACCGATGACTCCTTTGATACAGACGTGTTGAAGGCCGATGGTGCGATACTGGTA
GATTTCTGGGCTGAATGGTGTGGCCCGTGCAAGATGATCGCACCCATTCTGGACGAGATCGCCGACGAGT
ATCAAGGAAAATTAACTGTCGCTAAGCTTAATATAGATCAGAACCCAGGGACGGCACCTAAATACGGCAT
CAGGGGAATACCTACCCTCCTGCTCTTTAAGAATGGGGAAGTTGCCGCGACAAAAGTGGGAGCCCTGTCT
AAGGGCCAGCTAAAAGAGTTCTTGGACGCTAACCTGGCAGGTTCAGGCTCGGGGCACATGCACCATCACC
ATCACCATAGCAGCGGGCTCGTGCCACGCGGCTAAGGATCCGCAGGCCTCTGCTAGCTTGACTGACTGAG
ATACAGCGTACCTTCAGCTCACAGACATGATAAGATACATTGATGAGTTTGGACAAACCACAACTAGAAT
GCAGTGAAAAAAATGCTTTATTTGTGAAATTTGTGATGCTATTGCTTTATTTGTAACCATTATAAGCTGC
AATAAACAAGTTAACAACAACAATTGCATTCATTTTATGTTTCAGGTTCAGGGGGAGGTGTGGGAGGTTT
TTTAAAGCAAGTAAAACCTCTACAAATGTGGTATTGGCCCATCTCTATCGGTATCGTAGCATAACCCCTT
GGGGCCTCTAAACGGGTCTTGAGGGGTTTTTTGTGCCCCTCGGGCCGGATTGCTATCTACCGGCATTGGC
GCAGAAAAAAATGCCTGATGCGACGCTGCGCGTCTTATACTCCCACATATGCCAGATTCAGCAACGGATA
CGGCTTCCCCAACTTGCCCACTTCCATACGTGTCCTCCTTACCAGAAATTTATCCTTAAGGTCGTCAGCT
ATCCTGCAGGCGATCTCTCGATTTCGATCAAGACATTCCTTTAATGGTCTTTTCTGGACACCACTAGGGG
TCAGAAGTAGTTCATCAAACTTTCTTCCCTCCCTAATCTCATTGGTTACCTTGGGCTATCGAAACTTAAT
TAACCAGTCAAGTCAGCTACTTGGCGAGATCGACTTGTCTGGGTTTCGACTACGCTCAGAATTGCGTCAG
TCAAGTTCGATCTGGTCCTTGCTATTGCACCCGTTCTCCGATTACGAGTTTCATTTAAATCATGTGAGCA
AAAGGCCAGCAAAAGGCCAGGAACCGTAAAAAGGCCGCGTTGCTGGCGTTTTTCCATAGGCTCCGCCCCC
CTGACGAGCATCACAAAAATCGACGCTCAAGTCAGAGGTGGCGAAACCCGACAGGACTATAAAGATACCA
GGCGTTTCCCCCTGGAAGCTCCCTCGTGCGCTCTCCTGTTCCGACCCTGCCGCTTACCGGATACCTGTCC
GCCTTTCTCCCTTCGGGAAGCGTGGCGCTTTCTCATAGCTCACGCTGTAGGTATCTCAGTTCGGTGTAGG
TCGTTCGCTCCAAGCTGGGCTGTGTGCACGAACCCCCCGTTCAGCCCGACCGCTGCGCCTTATCCGGTAA
CTATCGTCTTGAGTCCAACCCGGTAAGACACGACTTATCGCCACTGGCAGCAGCCACTGGTAACAGGATT
AGCAGAGCGAGGTATGTAGGCGGTGCTACAGAGTTCTTGAAGTGGTGGCCTAACTACGGCTACACTAGAA
GAACAGTATTTGGTATCTGCGCTCTGCTGAAGCCAGTTACCTTCGGAAAAAGAGTTGGTAGCTCTTGATC
CGGCAAACAAACCACCGCTGGTAGCGGTGGTTTTTTTGTTTGCAAGCAGCAGATTACGCGCAGAAAAAAA
GGATCTCAAGAAGATCCTTTGATCTTTTCTACGGGGTCTGACGCTCAGTGGAACGAAAACTCACGTTAAG
GGATTTTGGTCATGAGATTATCAAAAAGGATCTTCACCTAGATCCTTTTAAATTAAAAATGAAGTTTTAA
ATCAATCTAAAGTATATATGAGTAAACTTGGTCTGACAGTTACCAATGCTTAATCAGTGAGGCACCTATC
TCAGCGATCTGTCTATTTCGTTCATCCATAGTTGCATTTAAATTTCCGAACTCTCCAAGGCCCTCGTCGG
AAAATCTTCAAACCTTTCGTCCGATCCATCTTGCAGGCTACCTCTCGAACGAACTATCGCAAGTCTCTTG
GCCGGCCTTGCGCCTTGGCTATTGCTTGGCAGCGCCTATCGCCAGGTATTACTCCAATCCCGAATATCCG
AGATCGGGATCACCCGAGAGAAGTTCAACCTACATCCTCAATCCCGATCTATCCGAGATCCGAGGAATAT
CGAAATCGGGGCGCGCCTGGCCTCCGCGCCGGGTTTTGGCGCCTCCCGCGGGCGCCCCCCTCGTCACGGC
GAGCGCTGCCACGTCAGACGAAGGGCGCAGGAGCGTCCTGATCCTTCCGCCCGGACGCTCAGGACAGCGG
CCCGCTGCTCATAAGACTCGGCCTTAGAACCCCAGTATCAGCAGAAGGACATTTTAGGACGGGACTTGGG
TGACTCTAGGGCACTGGTTTTCTTTCCAGAGAGCGGAACAGGCGAGGAAAAGTAGTCCCTTCTCGGCGAT
TCTGCGGAGGGATCTCCGTGGGGCGGTGAACGCCGATGATTATATAAGGACGCGCCGGGTGTGGCACAGC
TAGTTCCGTCGCAGCCGGGATTTGGGTCGCGGTTCTTGTTTGTGGATCGCTGTGATCGTCACTTGGTGAG
TAGCGGGCTGCTGGGCTGGCCGGGGCTTTCGTGGCCGCCGGGCCGCTCGGTGGGACGGAAGCGTGTGGAG
AGACCGCCAAGGGCTGTAGTCTGGGTCCGCGAGCAAGGTTGCCCTGAACTGGGGGTTGGGGGGAGCGCAG
CAAAATGGCGGCTGTTCCCGAGTCTTGAATGGAAGACGCTTGTGAGGCGGGCTGTGAGGTCGTTGAAACA
AGGTGGGGGGCATGGTGGGCGGCAAGAACCCAAGGTCTTGAGCCCTTCGCTAATGCGGGAAAGCTCTTAT
TCGGGTGAGATGGGCTGGGCACCATCTGGGGACCCTGACGTGAAGTTTGTCACTGACTGGAGAACTCGGT
TTGTCGTCTGTTGCGGGGGCGGCAGTTATGGCGGTGCCGTTGGGCAGTGCACCCGTACCTTTGGGAGCGC
GCGCCCTCGTCGTGTCGTGACGTCACCCGTTCTGTTGGCTTATAATGCAGGGTGGGGCCACCTGCCGGTA
GGTGTGCGGTAGGCTTTTCTCCGTCGCAGGACGCAGGGTTCGGGCCTAGGGTAGGCTCTCCTGAATCGAC
AGGCGCCGGACCTCTGGTGAGGGGAGGGATAAGTGAGGCGTCAGTTTCTTTGGTCGGTTTTATGTACCTA
TCTTCTTAAGTAGCTGAAGCTCCGGTTTTGAACTATGCGCTCGGGGTTGGCGAGTGTGTTTTGTGAAGTT
TTTTAGGCACCTTTTGAAATGTAATCATTTGGGTCAATATGTAATTTTCAGTGTTAGACTTGTAAATTGT
CCGCTAAATTCTGGCCGTTTTTGGCTTTTTTGTTAGACAACATGGGTAAAAAGCCTGAACTCACCGCGAC
GTCTGTCGAGAAGTTTCTGATCGAAAAGTTCGACAGCGTCTCCGACCTGATGCAGCTCTCGGAGGGCGAA
GAATCTCGTGCTTTCAGCTTCGATGTAGGAGGGCGTGGATATGTCCTGCGGGTAAATAGCTGCGCCGATG
GTTTCTACAAAGATCGTTATGTTTATCGGCACTTTGCATCCGCCGCGCTCCCGATTCCGGAAGTGCTTGA
CATTGGGGAGTTCAGCGAGAGCCTGACCTATTGCATCTCCCGCCGTGCACAGGGTGTCACGTTGCAAGAC
CTGCCTGAAACCGAACTGCCCGCTGTTCTGCAGCCGGTCGCGGAGGCAATGGATGCCATCGCTGCCGCCG
ATCTTAGCCAGACGAGCGGGTTCGGCCCATTCGGACCGCAAGGAATCGGTCAATACACTACATGGCGTGA
TTTCATATGCGCGATTGCTGATCCCCATGTGTATCACTGGCAAACTGTGATGGACGACACCGTCAGTGCG
TCCGTCGCGCAGGCTCTCGATGAGCTGATGCTTTGGGCCGAGGACTGCCCCGAAGTCCGGCACCTCGTGC
ACGCGGATTTCGGCTCCAACAATGTCCTGACGGACAATGGCCGCATAACAGCGGTCATTGACTGGAGCGA
GGCGATGTTCGGGGATTCCCAATACGAGGTCGCCAACATCTTCTTCTGGAGGCCGTGGTTGGCTTGTATG
GAGCAGCAGACGCGCTACTTCGAGCGGAGGCATCCGGAGCTTGCAGGATCGCCCCGGCTCCGGGCGTATA
TGCTCCGCATTGGTCTTGACCAACTCTATCAGAGCTTGGTTGACGGCAATTTCGATGATGCAGCTTGGGC
GCAGGGTCGATGCGACGCAATCGTCCGATCCGGAGCCGGGACTGTCGGGCGTACACAAATCGCCCGCAGA
AGCGCCGCCGTCTGGACCGATGGCTGTGTAGAAGTACTCGCCGATAGTGGAAACCGACGCCCCAGCACTC
GTCCGAGGGCAAAGGAATAAGCTAGTATGTAAGCCTAGTCTTAGATAATAAAATCGCTATCCATCGAAGA
TGGATGTGTGTTGGTTTTTTGTGTGTGTAACGCTAGGCGCGCCTGGTGTACCGAGAACGATCCTCTCAGT
GCGAGTCTCGACGATCCATATCGTTGCTTGGCAGTCAGCCAGTCGGAATCCAGCTTGGGACCCAGGAAGT
CCAATCGTCAGATATTGTACTCAAGCCTGGTCACGGCAGCGTACCGATCTGTTTAAACCTAGATATTGAT
AGTCTGATCGGTCAACGTATAATCGAGTCCTAGCTTTTGCAAACATCTATCAAGAGACAGGATCAGCAGG
AGGCTTTCGCATGAGTATTCAACATTTCCGTGTCGCCCTTATTCCCTTTTTTGCGGCATTTTGCCTTCCT
GTTTTTGCTCACCCAGAAACGCTGGTGAAAGTAAAAGATGCTGAAGATCAGTTGGGTGCGCGAGTGGGTT
ACATCGAACTGGATCTCAACAGCGGTAAGATCCTTGAGAGTTTTCGCCCCGAAGAACGCTTTCCAATGAT
GAGCACTTTTAAAGTTCTGCTATGTGGCGCGGTATTATCCCGTATTGACGCCGGGCAAGAGCAACTCGGT
CGCCGCATACACTATTCTCAGAATGACTTGGTTGAGTATTCACCAGTCACAGAAAAGCATCTTACGGATG
GCATGACAGTAAGAGAATTATGCAGTGCTGCCATAACCATGAGTGATAACACTGCGGCCAACTTACTTCT
GACAACGATTGGAGGACCGAAGGAGCTAACCGCTTTTTTGCACAACATGGGGGATCATGTAACTCGCCTT
GATCGTTGGGAACCGGAGCTGAATGAAGCCATACCAAACGACGAGCGTGACACCACGATGCCTGTAGCAA
TGGCAACAACCTTGCGTAAACTATTAACTGGCGAACTACTTACTCTAGCTTCCCGGCAACAGTTGATAGA
CTGGATGGAGGCGGATAAAGTTGCAGGACCACTTCTGCGCTCGGCCCTTCCGGCTGGCTGGTTTATTGCT
GATAAATCTGGAGCCGGTGAGCGTGGGTCTCGCGGTATCATTGCAGCACTGGGGCCAGATGGTAAGCCCT
CCCGTATCGTAGTTATCTACACGACGGGGAGTCAGGCAACTATGGATGAACGAAATAGACAGATCGCTGA
GATAGGTGCCTCACTGATTAAGCATTGGTAACCGATTCTAGGTGCATTGGCGCAGAAAAAAATGCCTGAT
GCGACGCTGCGCGTCTTATACTCCCACATATGCCAGATTCAGCAACGGATACGGCTTCCCCAACTTGCCC
ACTTCCATACGTGTCCTCCTTACCAGAAATTTATCCTTAAGATCGTTTAAACTCGACTCTGGCTCTATCG
AATCTCCGTCGTTTCGAGCTTACGCGAACAGCCGTGGCGCTCATTTGCTCGTCGGGCATCGAATCTCGTC
AGCTATCGTCAGCTTACCTTTTTGGCAGCGATCGCGGCTCCCGACATCTTGGACCATTAGCTCCACAGGT
ATCTTCTTCCCTCTAGTGGTCATAACAGCAGCTTCAGCTACCTCTCAATTCAAAAAACCCCTCAAGACCC
GTTTAGAGGCCCCAAGGGGTTATGCTATCAATCGTTGCGTTACACACACAAAAAACCAACACACATCCAT
CTTCGATGGATAGCGATTTTATTATCTAACTGCTGATCGAGTGTAGCCAGATCTAGTAATCAATTACGGG
GTCATTAGTTCATAGCCCATATATGGAGTTCCGCGTTACATAACTTACGGTAAATGGCCCGCCTGGCTGA
CCGCCCAACGACCCCCGCCCATTGACGTCAATAATGACGTATGTTCCCATAGTAACGCCAATAGGGACTT
TCCATTGACGTCAATGGGTGGAGTATTTACGGTAAACTGCCCACTTGGCAGTACATCAAGTGTATCATAT
GCCAAGTACGCCCCCTATTGACGTCAATGACGGTAAATGGCCCGCCTGGCATTATGCCCAGTACATGACC
TTATGGGACTTTCCTACTTGGCAGTACATCTACGTATTAGTCATCGCTATTACCATGCTGATGCGGTTTT
GGCAGTACATCAATGGGCGTGGATAGCGGTTTGACTCACGGGGATTTCCAAGTCTCCACCCCATTGACGT
CAATGGGAGTTTGTTTTGGCACCAAAATCAACGGGACTTTCCAAAATGTCGTAACAACTCCGCCCCATTG
ACGCAAATGGGCGGTAGGCGTGTACGGTGGGAGGTCTATATAAGCAGAGCTGGTTTAGTGAACCGTCAGA
TCAGATCTTTGTCGATCCTACCATCCACTCGACACACCCGCCAGCGGCCGC
